LOCUS       pRS416-PTEF1-MCP-5P-ECM33_intron 6296 bp DNA linear 15-MAY-2019
FEATURES             Location/Qualifiers
     promoter        2997..3211
                     /label=URA3_promoter
     rep_origin      complement(440..1059)
                     /label=pBR322_origin
     gene            complement(1214..2074)
                     /dnas_title="Ampicillin"
                     /label=Ampicillin
                     /gene="Ampicillin"
     misc_feature    2206..2724
                     /label=CEN6_ARS4
     rep_origin      complement(4697..5003)
                     /label=f1_origin
     promoter        5223..5636
                     /dnas_title="TEF1_promoter"
                     /note="TEF1"
     gene            5637..6056
                     /dnas_title="FLAG-MCP"
                     /note=""
     terminator      6057..6296
                     /dnas_title="CYC1_terminator"
                     /note="CYC1"
     exon            3212..3263
                     /dnas_title="URA3_exon1"
                     /note=""
     exon            3683..4434
                     /dnas_title="URA3_exon2"
                     /note=""
     intron          3264..3682
                     /note="5P_intron"
     source          1..6296
                     /dnas_title="pRS416-PTEF1-MCP-5P-ECM33_intron"
ORIGIN
        1 ccagcttttg ttccctttag tgagggttaa ttgcgcgctt ggcgtaatca tggtcatagc
       61 tgtttcctgt gtgaaattgt tatccgctca caattccaca caacatagga gccggaagca
      121 taaagtgtaa agcctggggt gcctaatgag tgaggtaact cacattaatt gcgttgcgct
      181 cactgcccgc tttccagtcg ggaaacctgt cgtgccagct gcattaatga atcggccaac
      241 gcgcggggag aggcggtttg cgtattgggc gctcttccgc ttcctcgctc actgactcgc
      301 tgcgctcggt cgttcggctg cggcgagcgg tatcagctca ctcaaaggcg gtaatacggt
      361 tatccacaga atcaggggat aacgcaggaa agaacatgtg agcaaaaggc cagcaaaagg
      421 ccaggaaccg taaaaaggcc gcgttgctgg cgtttttcca taggctccgc ccccctgacg
      481 agcatcacaa aaatcgacgc tcaagtcaga ggtggcgaaa cccgacagga ctataaagat
      541 accaggcgtt tccccctgga agctccctcg tgcgctctcc tgttccgacc ctgccgctta
      601 ccggatacct gtccgccttt ctcccttcgg gaagcgtggc gctttctcat agctcacgct
      661 gtaggtatct cagttcggtg taggtcgttc gctccaagct gggctgtgtg cacgaacccc
      721 ccgttcagcc cgaccgctgc gccttatccg gtaactatcg tcttgagtcc aacccggtaa
      781 gacacgactt atcgccactg gcagcagcca ctggtaacag gattagcaga gcgaggtatg
      841 taggcggtgc tacagagttc ttgaagtggt ggcctaacta cggctacact agaaggacag
      901 tatttggtat ctgcgctctg ctgaagccag ttaccttcgg aaaaagagtt ggtagctctt
      961 gatccggcaa acaaaccacc gctggtagcg gtggtttttt tgtttgcaag cagcagatta
     1021 cgcgcagaaa aaaaggatct caagaagatc ctttgatctt ttctacgggg tctgacgctc
     1081 agtggaacga aaactcacgt taagggattt tggtcatgag attatcaaaa aggatcttca
     1141 cctagatcct tttaaattaa aaatgaagtt ttaaatcaat ctaaagtata tatgagtaaa
     1201 cttggtctga cagttaccaa tgcttaatca gtgaggcacc tatctcagcg atctgtctat
     1261 ttcgttcatc catagttgcc tgactccccg tcgtgtagat aactacgata cgggagggct
     1321 taccatctgg ccccagtgct gcaatgatac cgcgagaccc acgctcaccg gctccagatt
     1381 tatcagcaat aaaccagcca gccggaaggg ccgagcgcag aagtggtcct gcaactttat
     1441 ccgcctccat ccagtctatt aattgttgcc gggaagctag agtaagtagt tcgccagtta
     1501 atagtttgcg caacgttgtt gccattgcta caggcatcgt ggtgtcacgc tcgtcgtttg
     1561 gtatggcttc attcagctcc ggttcccaac gatcaaggcg agttacatga tcccccatgt
     1621 tgtgcaaaaa agcggttagc tccttcggtc ctccgatcgt tgtcagaagt aagttggccg
     1681 cagtgttatc actcatggtt atggcagcac tgcataattc tcttactgtc atgccatccg
     1741 taagatgctt ttctgtgact ggtgagtact caaccaagtc attctgagaa tagtgtatgc
     1801 ggcgaccgag ttgctcttgc ccggcgtcaa tacgggataa taccgcgcca catagcagaa
     1861 ctttaaaagt gctcatcatt ggaaaacgtt cttcggggcg aaaactctca aggatcttac
     1921 cgctgttgag atccagttcg atgtaaccca ctcgtgcacc caactgatct tcagcatctt
     1981 ttactttcac cagcgtttct gggtgagcaa aaacaggaag gcaaaatgcc gcaaaaaagg
     2041 gaataagggc gacacggaaa tgttgaatac tcatactctt cctttttcaa tattattgaa
     2101 gcatttatca gggttattgt ctcatgagcg gatacatatt tgaatgtatt tagaaaaata
     2161 aacaaatagg ggttccgcgc acatttcccc gaaaagtgcc acctgggtcc ttttcatcac
     2221 gtgctataaa aataattata atttaaattt tttaatataa atatataaat taaaaataga
     2281 aagtaaaaaa agaaattaaa gaaaaaatag tttttgtttt ccgaagatgt aaaagactct
     2341 agggggatcg ccaacaaata ctacctttta tcttgctctt cctgctctca ggtattaatg
     2401 ccgaattgtt tcatcttgtc tgtgtagaag accacacacg aaaatcctgt gattttacat
     2461 tttacttatc gttaatcgaa tgtatatcta tttaatctgc ttttcttgtc taataaatat
     2521 atatgtaaag tacgcttttt gttgaaattt tttaaacctt tgtttatttt tttttcttca
     2581 ttccgtaact cttctacctt ctttatttac tttctaaaat ccaaatacaa aacataaaaa
     2641 taaataaaca cagagtaaat tcccaaatta ttccatcatt aaaagatacg aggcgcgtgt
     2701 aagttacagg caagcgatcc gtcctaagaa accattatta tcatgacatt aacctataaa
     2761 aataggcgta tcacgaggcc ctttcgtcga attcgcgcgt ttcggtgatg acggtgaaaa
     2821 cctctgacac atgcagctcc cggagatctc ggtcacagct tgtctgtaag cggatgccgg
     2881 gagcagacaa gcccgtcagg gcgcgtcagc gggtgttggc gggtgtcggg gctggcttaa
     2941 ctatgcggca tcagagcaga ttgtactgag agtgcaccat accacagctt ttcaattcaa
     3001 ttcatcattt tttttttatt cttttttttg atttcggttt ctttgaaatt tttttgattc
     3061 ggtaatctcc gaacagaagg aagaacgaag gaaggagcac agacttagat tggtatatat
     3121 acgcatatgt agtgttgaag aaacatgaaa ttgcccagta ttcttaaccc aactgcacag
     3181 aacaaaaacc tgcaggaaac gaagataaat catgtcgaaa gctacatata aggaacgtgc
     3241 tgctactcat cctagtcctg ttgGTATGTA CACATTCTCC TTTTTTTTCA TCTTTTTTTC
     3301 TTTATTTGCC TCTTTCCTCA CAgggatttt tgacgtcgcA CATGAGGATC ACCCATGTgc
     3361 gacgtctttt tcacgagcgA CATGAGGATC ACCCATGTcg ctcgtgttcc cAATCTCGAG
     3421 TAGATTCGTG GTCCTCTTCA TTCTTTTCTT TTTTCTTTGT CGATTACTGG GCTTTTTTTC
     3481 ATAGGTCTCG ATTGACGCGG ACGGACAATG CGAAAAAAAA AAATTTCCAA AAGAGGAAAC
     3541 GGGTTTCGAG ATCTCGTGAG GATGGTTTTG GAATATTCTT CAATATTTCT GCCTGTCATA
     3601 GGATTAGGGC GAGTAATGAA ACAGAATAAT ACATGTATAA ATCGATCGGG AATACTAACA
     3661 CTACTTTTCT TTATCTAAGC AGctgccaag ctatttaata tcatgcacga aaagcaaaca
     3721 aacttgtgtg cttcattgga tgttcgtacc accaaggaat tactggagtt agttgaagca
     3781 ttaggtccca aaatttgttt actaaaaaca catgtggata tcttgactga tttttccatg
     3841 gagggcacag ttaagccgct aaaggcatta tccgccaagt acaatttttt actcttcgaa
     3901 gacagaaaat ttgctgacat tggtaataca gtcaaattgc agtactctgc gggtgtatac
     3961 agaatagcag aatgggcaga cattacgaat gcacacggtg tggtgggccc aggtattgtt
     4021 agcggtttga agcaggcggc agaagaagta acaaaggaac ctagaggcct tttgatgtta
     4081 gcagaattgt catgcaaggg ctccctatct actggagaat atactaaggg tactgttgac
     4141 attgcgaaga gcgacaaaga ttttgttatc ggctttattg ctcaaagaga catgggtgga
     4201 agagatgaag gttacgattg gttgattatg acacccggtg tgggtttaga tgacaagggT
     4261 gaTgcattgg gtcaacagta tagaaccgtg gatgatgtgg tctctacagg atctgacatt
     4321 attattgttg gaagaggact atttgcaaag ggaagggatg ctaaggtaga gggtgaacgt
     4381 tacagaaaag caggctggga agcatatttg agaagatgcg gccagcaaaa ctaaaaaact
     4441 gtattataag taaatgcatg tatactaaac tcacaaatta gagcttcaat ttaattatat
     4501 cagttattac cctatgcggt gtgaaatacc gcacagatgc gtaaggagaa aataccgcat
     4561 caggaaattg taaacgttaa tattttgtta aaattcgcgt taaatttttg ttaaatcagc
     4621 tcatttttta accaataggc cgaaatcggc aaaatccctt ataaatcaaa agaatagacc
     4681 gagatagggt nnnnnnnnnn nnnnnnnnnn nnnnnnnnnn nnnnnnnaaa gaacgtggac
     4741 tccaacgtca aaggnnnnnn nnnnnnnnnn nnnnnnnnnn nnnnnnnnnn nnnnnnnnnn
     4801 nnntnnnnnn nnnnnnnnnn nnnnnnnnnn nnnnnnnnnn nnnnnnnnnn nnnnnnnnnn
     4861 nnnnnnnnnn nnnnnnnnnn nnnnnnnnnn nnnnngnnnn nnnnnnnnnn nnnnnnnnnn
     4921 nnnnnnnnnn nnnnnnnnnn nnnnnnnnnn nnnnnnnnnn nnnnnnnnnn nnnnnnnnnn
     4981 nnnnnnnnnn nnnnnnnnnn nnnnnnnnnn nnnnnnnnnn cgcgccattc gccattcagg
     5041 ctgcgcaact gttgggaagg gcgatcggtg cgggcctctt cgctattacg ccagctggcg
     5101 aaagggggat gtgctgcaag gcgattaagt tgggtaacgc cagggttttc ccagtcacga
     5161 cgttgtaaaa cgacggccag tgagcgcgcg taatacgact cactataggg cgaattgggt
     5221 accatagctt caaaatgttt ctactccttt tttactcttc cagattttct cggactccgc
     5281 gcatcgccgt accacttcaa aacacccaag cacagcatac taaatttccc ctctttcttc
     5341 ctctagggtg tcgttaatta cccgtactaa aggtttggaa aagaaaaaag agaccgcctc
     5401 gtttcttttt cttcgtcgaa aaaggcaata aaaattttta tcacgtttct ttttcttgaa
     5461 aatttttttt ttgatttttt tctctttcga tgacctccca ttgatattta agttaataaa
     5521 cggtcttcaa tttctcaagt ttcagtttca tttttcttgt tctattacaa ctttttttac
     5581 ttcttgctca ttagaaagaa agcatagcaa tctaatctaa gttttctaga actagtatgg
     5641 actacaagga cgacgatgac aagatggctt ctaactttac tcagttcgtt ctcgtcgaca
     5701 atggcggaac tggcgacgtg actgtcgccc caagcaactt cgctaacggg gtcgctgaat
     5761 ggatcagctc taactcgcga tcacaggctt acaaagtaac ctgtagcgtt cgtcagagct
     5821 ctgcgcagaa tcgcaaatac accatcaaag tcgaggtgcc taaagtggca acccagactg
     5881 ttggtggtga agagcttcct gtagccggat ggagatctta cttaaatatg gaactaacca
     5941 ttccaatttt cgccacgaat tccgactgcg agcttattgt taaggcaatg caaggtctcc
     6001 taaaagatgg aaacccgatt ccctcggcca tcgcggccaa ctccggcatc tactagatta
     6061 gttatgtcac gcttacattc acgccctccc cccacatccg ctctaaccga aaaggaagga
     6121 gttagacaac ctgaagtcta ggtccctatt tattttttta tagttatgtt agtattaaga
     6181 acgttattta tatttcaaat ttttcttttt tttctgtaca gacgcgtgta cgcatgtaac
     6241 attatactga aaaccttgct tgagaaggtt ttgggacgct cgaaggcttt aatttg
//
