>Addgene plasmid #127599 | pRS416-PTEF1-MCP-5P-ECM33_intron | addgene full sequence | sequence record 274543 | Addgene NGS Result
GATGACGGTGAAAACCTCTGACACATGCAGCTCCCGGAGATCTCGGTCACAGCTTGTCTGTAAGCGGATG
CCGGGAGCAGACAAGCCCGTCAGGGCGCGTCAGCGGGTGTTGGCGGGTGTCGGGGCTGGCTTAACTATGC
GGCATCAGAGCAGATTGTACCGAGAGTGCACCATACCACCTTTTCAATTCATCATTTTTTTTTTATTCTT
TTTTTTGATTTCGGTTTCCTTGAAATTTTTTTGATTCGGTAATCTCCGAACAGAAGGAAGAACGAAGGAA
GGAGCACAGACTTAGATTGGTATATATACGCATATGTAGTGTTGAAGAAACATGAAATTGCCCAGTATTC
TTAACCCAACTGCACAGAACAAAAACCTGCAGGAAACGAAGATAAATCATGTCGAAAGCTACATATAAGG
AACGTGCTGCTACTCATCCTAGTCCTGTTGGTATGTACACATTCTCCTTTTTTTTCATCTTTTTTTCTTT
ATTTGCCTCTTTCCTCACAGGGATTTTTGACGTCGCACATGAGGATCACCCATGTCGACGTCTTTTCACG
GCGACATGAGGATCACCCATGTCGCTCGTGTTCCCAATCTCGAGTAGATTCGTGGTCCTCTTCATTCTTT
TCTTTTTTCTTTGTCGATTACTGGGCTTTTTTTCATAGGTCTCGATTGACGCGGACGGACAATGCGAAAA
AAAAAAATTTCCAAAAGAGGAAACGGGTTTCGAGATCTCGTGAGGATGGTTTTGGAATATTCTTCAATAT
TTCTGCCTGTCATAGGATTAGGGCGAGTAATGAAACAGAATAATACATGTATAAATCGATCGGGAATACT
AACACTACTTTTCTTTATCTAAGCAGCTGCCAAGCTATTTAATATCATGCACGAAAAGCAAACAAACTTG
TGTGCTTCATTGGATGTTCGTACCACCAAGGAATTACTGGAGTTAGTTGAAGCATTAGGTCCCAAAATTT
GTTTACTAAAAACACATGTGGATATCTTGACTGATTTTTCCATGGAGGGCACAGTTAAGCCGCTAAAGGC
ATTATCCGCCAAGTACAATTTTTTACTCTTCGAAGACAGAAAATTTGCTGACATTGGTAATACAGTCAAA
TTGCAGTACTCTGCGGGTGTATACAGAATAGCAGAATGGGCAGACATTACGAATGCACACGGTGTGGTGG
GCCCAGGTATTGTTAGCGGTTTGAAGCAGGCGGCAGAAGAAGTAACAAAGGAACCTAGAGGCCTTTTGAT
GTTAGCAGAATTGTCATGCAAGGGCTCCCTATCTACTGGAGAATATACTAAGGGTACTGTTGACATTGCG
AAGAGCGACAAAGATTTTGTTATCGGCTTTATTGCTCAAAGAGACATGGGTGGAAGAGATGAAGGTTACG
ATTGGTTGATTATGACACCCGGTGTGGGTTTAGATGACAAGGGTGATGCATTGGGTCAACAGTATAGAAC
CGTGGATGATGTGGTCTCTACAGGATCTGACATTATTATTGTTGGAAGAGGACTATTTGCAAAGGGAAGG
GATGCTAAGGTAGAGGGTGAACGTTACAGAAAAGCAGGCTGGGAAGCATATTTGAGAAGATGCGGCCAGC
AAAACTAAAAAACTGTATTATAAGTAAATGCATGTATACTAAACTCACAAATTAGAGCTTCAATTTAATT
ATATCAGTTATTACCCTATGCGGTGTGAAATACCGCACAGATGCGTAAGGAGAAAATACCGCATCAGGAA
ATTGTAAGCGTTAATATTTTGTTAAAATTCGCGTTAAATTTTTGTTAAATCAGCTCATTTTTTAACCAAT
AGGCCGAAATCGGCAAAATCCCTTATAAATCAAAAGAATAGACCGAGATAGGGT
[37 nt withheld, positions 1875-1911]
AAAGAACGTGGACTCCAACGTCAAAGG
[49 nt withheld, positions 1939-1987]
T
[91 nt withheld, positions 1989-2079]
G
[124 nt withheld, positions 2081-2204]
CCATTCGCCATTCAGGCTGCGCAACTGTTGGGAAGGGCGATCGGTGCGGGCCTCTTCGCTATTACGCCAG
CTGGCGAAAGGGGGATGTGCTGCAAGGCGATTAAGTTGGGTAACGCCAGGGTTTTCCCAGTCACGACGTT
GTAAAACGACGGCCAGTGAGCGCGCGTAATACGACTCACTATAGGGCGAATTGGGTACCATAGCTTCAAA
ATGTTTCTACTCCTTTTTTACTCTTCCAGATTTTCTCGGACTCCGCGCATCGCCGTACCACTTCAAAACA
CCCAAGCACAGCATACTAAATTTCCCCTCTTTCTTCCTCTAGGGTGTCGTTAATTACCCGTACTAAAGGT
TTGGAAAAGAAAAAAGAGACCGCCTCGTTTCTTTTTCTTCGTCGAAAAAGGCAATAAAAATTTTTATCAC
GTTTCTTTTTCTTGAAAATTTTTTTTTTGATTTTTTTCTCTTTCGATGACCTCCCATTGATATTTAAGTT
AATAAACGGTCTTCAATTTCTCAAGTTTCAGTTTCATTTTTCTTGTTCTATTACAACTTTTTTTACTTCT
TGCTCATTAGAAAGAAAGCATAGCAATCTAATCTAAGTTTTCTAGAACTAGTATGGACTACAAGGACGAC
GATGACAAGATGGCTTCTAACTTTACTCAGTTCGTTCTCGTCGACAATGGCGGAACTGGCGACGTGACTG
TCGCCCCAAGCAACTTCGCTAACGGGGTCGCTGAATGGATCAGCTCTAACTCGCGATCACAGGCTTACAA
AGTAACCTGTAGCGTTCGTCAGAGCTCTGCGCAGAATCGCAAATACACCATCAAAGTCGAGGTGCCTAAA
GTGGCAACCCAGACTGTTGGTGGTGAAGAGCTTCCTGTAGCCGGATGGAGATCTTACTTAAATATGGAAC
TAACCATTCCAATTTTCGCCACGAATTCCGACTGCGAGCTTATTGTTAAGGCAATGCAAGGTCTCCTAAA
AGATGGAAACCCGATTCCCTCGGCCATCGCGGCCAACTCCGGCATCTACCCACCAAAAAAAAAAAGAAAA
GTTTAGATTAGTTATGTCACGCTTACATTCACGCCCTCCCCCCACATCCGCTCTAACCGAAAAGGAAGGA
GTTAGACAACCTGAAGTCTAGGTCCCTATTTATTTTTTTATAGTTATGTTAGTATTAAGAACGTTATTTA
TATTTCAAATTTTTCTTTTTTTTCTGTACAGACGCGTGTACGCATGTAACATTATACTGAAAACCTTGCT
TGAGAAGGTTTTGGGACGCTCGAAGGCTTTAATTTGCCAGCTTTTGTTCCCTTTAGTGAGGGTTAATTGC
GCGCTTGGCGTAATCATGGTCATAGCTGTTTCCTGTGTGAAATTGTTATCCGCTCACAATTCCACACAAC
ATACGAGCCGGAAGCATAAAGTGTAAAGCCTGGGGTGCCTAATGAGTGAGCTAACTCACATTAATTGCGT
TGCGCTCACTGCCCGCTTTCCAGTCGGGAAACCTGTCGTGCCAGCTGCATTAATGAATCGGCCAACGCGC
GGGGAGAGGCGGTTTGCGTATTGGGCGCTCTTCCGCTTCCTCGCTCACTGACTCGCTGCGCTCGGTCGTT
CGGCTGCGGCGAGCGGTATCAGCTCACTCAAAGGCGGTAATACGGTTATCCACAGAATCAGGGGATAACG
CAGGAAAGAACATGTGAGCAAAAGGCCAGCAAAAGGCCAGGAACCGTAAAAAGGCCGCGTTGCTGGCGTT
TTTCCATAGGCTCCGCCCCCCTGACGAGCATCACAAAAATCGACGCTCAAGTCAGAGGTGGCGAAACCCG
ACAGGACTATAAAGATACCAGGCGTTTCCCCCTGGAAGCTCCCTCGTGCGCTCTCCTGTTCCGACCCTGC
CGCTTACCGGATACCTGTCCGCCTTTCTCCCTTCGGGAAGCGTGGCGCTTTCTCATAGCTCACGCTGTAG
GTATCTCAGTTCGGTGTAGGTCGTTCGCTCCAAGCTGGGCTGTGTGCACGAACCCCCCGTTCAGCCCGAC
CGCTGCGCCTTATCCGGTAACTATCGTCTTGAGTCCAACCCGGTAAGACACGACTTATCGCCACTGGCAG
CAGCCACTGGTAACAGGATTAGCAGAGCGAGGTATGTAGGCGGTGCTACAGAGTTCTTGAAGTGGTGGCC
TAACTACGGCTACACTAGAAGAACAGTATTTGGTATCTGCGCTCTGCTGAAGCCAGTTACCTTCGGAAAA
AGAGTTGGTAGCTCTTGATCCGGCAAACAAACCACCGCTGGTAGCGGTGGTTTTTTTGTTTGCAAGCAGC
AGATTACGCGCAGAAAAAAAGGATCTCAAGAAGATCCTTTGATCTTTTCTACGGGGTCTGACGCTCAGTG
GAACGAAAACTCACGTTAAGGGATTTTGGTCATGAGATTATCAAAAAGGATCTTCACCTAGATCCTTTTA
AATTAAAAATGAAGTTTTAAATCAATCTAAAGTATATATGAGTAAACTTGGTCTGACAGTTACCAATGCT
TAATCAGTGAGGCACCTATCTCAGCGATCTGTCTATTTCGTTCATCCATAGTTGCCTGACTCCCCGTCGT
GTAGATAACTACGATACGGGAGGGCTTACCATCTGGCCCCAGTGCTGCAATGATACCGCGAGACCCACGC
TCACCGGCTCCAGATTTATCAGCAATAAACCAGCCAGCCGGAAGGGCCGAGCGCAGAAGTGGTCCTGCAA
CTTTATCCGCCTCCATCCAGTCTATTAATTGTTGCCGGGAAGCTAGAGTAAGTAGTTCGCCAGTTAATAG
TTTGCGCAACGTTGTTGCCATTGCTACAGGCATCGTGGTGTCACGCTCGTCGTTTGGTATGGCTTCATTC
AGCTCCGGTTCCCAACGATCAAGGCGAGTTACATGATCCCCCATGTTGTGCAAAAAAGCGGTTAGCTCCT
TCGGTCCTCCGATCGTTGTCAGAAGTAAGTTGGCCGCAGTGTTATCACTCATGGTTATGGCAGCACTGCA
TAATTCTCTTACTGTCATGCCATCCGTAAGATGCTTTTCTGTGACTGGTGAGTACTCAACCAAGTCATTC
TGAGAATAGTGTATGCGGCGACCGAGTTGCTCTTGCCCGGCGTCAATACGGGATAATACCGCGCCACATA
GCAGAACTTTAAAAGTGCTCATCATTGGAAAACGTTCTTCGGGGCGAAAACTCTCAAGGATCTTACCGCT
GTTGAGATCCAGTTCGATGTAACCCACTCGTGCACCCAACTGATCTTCAGCATCTTTTACTTTCACCAGC
GTTTCTGGGTGAGCAAAAACAGGAAGGCAAAATGCCGCAAAAAAGGGAATAAGGGCGACACGGAAATGTT
GAATACTCATACTCTTCCTTTTTCAATATTATTGAAGCATTTATCAGGGTTATTGTCTCATGAGCGGATA
CATATTTGAATGTATTTAGAAAAATAAACAAATAGGGGTTCCGCGCACATTTCCCCGAAAAGTGCCACCT
GGGTCCTTTTCATCACGTGCTATAAAAATAATTATAATTTAAATTTTTTAATATAAATATATAAATTAAA
AATAGAAAGTAAAAAAAGAAATTAAAGAAAAAATAGTTTTTGTTTTCCGAAGATGTAAAAGACTCTAGGG
GGATCGCCAACAAATACTACCTTTTATCTTGCTCTTCCTGCTCTCAGGTATTAATGCCGAATTGTTTCAT
CTTGTCTGTGTAGAAGACCACACACGAAAATCCTGTGATTTTACATTTTACTTATCGTTAATCGAATGTA
TATCTATTTAATCTGCTTTTCTTGTCTAATAAATATATATGTAAAGTACGCTTTTTGTTGAAATTTTTTA
AACCTTTGTTTATTTTTTTTTCTTCATTCCGTAACTCTTCTACCTTCTTTATTTACTTTCTAAAATCCAA
ATACAAAACATAAAAATAAATAAACACAGAGTAAATTCCCAAATTATTCCATCATTAAAAGATACGAGGC
GCGTGTAAGTTACAGGCAAGCGATCCGTCTAAGAAACCATTATTATCATGACATTAACCTATAAAAATAG
GCGTATCACGAGGCCCTTTCGTCGAATTCGCGCGTTTCGGT
Features (pLannotate 1.2.2; 24 found; start..end, strand, type, name):
    126..175     +  misc_feature   bom (fragment): basis of mobility region from pBR322
    183..398     +  promoter       URA3 promoter: S. cerevisiae URA3
    399..450     +  CDS            URA3 (fragment): orotidine-5'-phosphate decarboxylase, required for uracil biosynthesis; S. cerevisiae URA3; yeast auxotrophic marker, counterselectable with 5-fluoroorotic acid (5-FOA)
    527..545     +  misc_RNA       MS2 stem loop: stem loop that binds the bacteriophage MS2 coat protein
    564..582     +  misc_RNA       MS2 stem loop: stem loop that binds the bacteriophage MS2 coat protein
    866..1618    +  CDS            URA3 (fragment): orotidine-5'-phosphate decarboxylase, required for uracil biosynthesis; S. cerevisiae URA3; yeast auxotrophic marker, counterselectable with 5-fluoroorotic acid (5-FOA)
   1697..1748    +  misc_feature   bom (fragment): basis of mobility region from pBR322
   1776..2204    -  rep_origin     f1 ori (sequence partly withheld): f1 bacteriophage origin of replication; arrow indicates direction of (+) strand synthesis
   2208..2363    -  CDS            lacZα (fragment): LacZα fragment of β-galactosidase; lacZ fragment
   2371..2389    +  promoter       T7 promoter: promoter for bacteriophage T7 RNA polymerase
   2403..2801    +  promoter       TEF1 promoter: S. cerevisiae TEF1; promoter for EF-1α
   2823..2843    +  CDS            FLAG (fragment): FLAG® epitope tag, followed by an enterokinase cleavage site
   2847..3233    +  CDS            MS2: bacteriophage MS2 coat protein binds to a specific stem-loop structure in the viral RNA (Peabody, 1993)
   3300..3489    +  terminator     CYC1 terminator: S. cerevisiae CYC1; transcription terminator for CYC1
   3514..3532    -  promoter       T3 promoter: promoter for bacteriophage T3 RNA polymerase
   3577..3593    -  protein_bind   lac operator: The lac repressor binds to the lac operator to inhibit transcription in E. coli. This inhibition can be relieved by adding lactose or isopropyl-β-D-thiogalactopyranoside (IPTG). lac repressor encoded by lacI
   3601..3631    -  promoter       lac promoter: promoter for the E. coli lac operon
   3646..3667    -  protein_bind   CAP binding site: CAP binding activates transcription in the presence of cAMP. E. coli catabolite activator protein
   3680..3772    -  CDS            lacI (fragment): lac repressor; lacI; The lac repressor binds to the lac operator to inhibit transcription in E. coli. This inhibition can be relieved by adding lactose or isopropyl-β-D-thiogalactopyranoside (IPTG).
   3955..4543    -  rep_origin     ori: high-copy-number ColE1/pMB1/pBR322/pUC origin of replication
   4714..5574    -  CDS            AmpR: β-lactamase; bla; confers resistance to ampicillin, carbenicillin, and related antibiotics
   5575..5679    -  promoter       AmpR promoter: bla
   5716..6219    +  misc_feature   CEN/ARS: S. cerevisiae CEN6 centromere fused to an autonomously replicating sequence
   6292..21      +  CDS            rop (fragment) (across the origin): Rop protein, which maintains plasmids at low copy number; rop
