[The description below was written by a language model from this plasmid's Addgene catalogue record, the feature table of its GenBank file and pLannotate feature annotations shown in this document.]
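Description:
pRS416-PTEF1-MCP-5P-ECM33_intron is a low-copy yeast expression and shuttle plasmid built on the pRS416 backbone, about 6.3 kb in size. In Saccharomyces cerevisiae it is maintained as a centromeric plasmid through a CEN6/ARS4 element and selected by uracil prototrophy through URA3. In E. coli it replicates from a pBR322/pUC-type origin under ampicillin selection. An f1 origin and remnants of the original lacZα/multiple cloning region, including flanking T7 and T3 promoters, are also present.

The plasmid carries two functional modules. First, the multiple cloning site has been replaced by a cassette in which the constitutive TEF1 promoter drives a FLAG-tagged bacteriophage MS2 coat protein (MCP), terminated by the CYC1 terminator. The record is inconsistent about the tag: the purpose field says 1xFLAG and the backbone notes say 3xFLAG, while the sequence annotation detects a single FLAG fragment. Second, the URA3 marker itself is interrupted. Its coding sequence is split into a short first exon and a longer second exon by a roughly 420 bp S. cerevisiae ECM33 intron. The intron has been engineered with MS2 stem-loops near its 5′ end ("5P"), and two hairpins are annotated. Functional URA3 expression therefore depends on splicing out this intron, which releases an MS2-tagged intron RNA in the same cells that produce its binding protein.

This arrangement would allow the excised, tagged intron to be captured through FLAG-MCP, for example by anti-FLAG pulldown of the RNA and associated factors. This fits the associated study of excised linear introns in yeast growth regulation, although the record does not spell out the exact experimental use.
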