Addgene plasmid #127599: pRS416-PTEF1-MCP-5P-ECM33_intron
Purpose: low-copy URA-selectable plasmid, 1xFLAG-MCP under TEF1 promoter, 5P-ECM33 intron inserted into URA3
Depositing lab: David Bartel. Depositing organization: Whitehead Institute for Biomedical Research. Publication: Excised linear introns regulate growth in yeast. Morgan JT, Fink GR, Bartel DP. Nature. 2019 Jan;565(7741):606-611. doi: 10.1038/s41586-018-0828-1. Epub 2019 Jan 16. PubMed 30651636.
Backbone
  Vector backbone: pRS416
  Backbone size w/o insert (bp): 5876
  Total vector size (bp): 6296
  Modifications to backbone: MCS locus replaced with 3xFLAG-MCP expression cassette
  Vector type: Yeast Expression
  Selectable markers: URA3
Growth in bacteria
  Bacterial resistance: Ampicillin, 100 μg/mL
  Growth temperature: 37°C
  Growth strain: DH5alpha
  Copy number: Unknown
Gene/Insert
  Gene/Insert name: ECM33 intron with MS2 hairpins inserted near 5′ end of intron
  Species: S. cerevisiae (budding yeast)
  Insert size (bp): 420
Terms and licenses: Academic/Nonprofit Terms; Industry Terms: Not Available to Industry
How to cite: pRS416-PTEF1-MCP-5P-ECM33_intron was a gift from David Bartel (Addgene plasmid # 127599 ; http://n2t.net/addgene:127599 ; RRID:Addgene_127599)
